Addgene plasmid #46700: pcDNA3.2 mir-1-1 reporter mir40-5
Depositing lab: David Bartel. Depositing organization: Whitehead Institute for Biomedical Research. Publication: Beyond Secondary Structure: Primary-Sequence Determinants License Pri-miRNA Hairpins for Processing. Auyeung VC, Ulitsky I, McGeary SE, Bartel DP. Cell. 2013 Feb 14;152(4):844-58. doi: 10.1016/j.cell.2013.01.031. PubMed 23415231.
Backbone
  Vector backbone: pcDNA3.2 V5-DEST mir-1-1 reporter
  Backbone manufacturer: Bartel lab (Addgene plasmid# 46646)
  Backbone size w/o insert (bp): 8038
  Vector type: Mammalian Expression, RNAi
  Selectable markers: Neomycin (select with G418)
Growth in bacteria
  Bacterial resistance: Ampicillin, 100 μg/mL
  Growth temperature: 37°C
  Growth strain: DH5alpha
  Copy number: High Copy
Gene/Insert
  Gene/Insert name: mir40-5 (alt name: mir40-5 pri-mRNA)
  Species: C. elegans (nematode), Synthetic
  Mutation: see sequence and publication
  Promoter: CMV
  Tag / fusion protein: hsa-mir-1-1 (C terminal on insert); V5 (C terminal on backbone)
  Cloning method: Gateway Cloning
  Sequencing primers: 5′ CMV-F; 3′ TK-pA-R
Terms and licenses: Academic/Nonprofit Terms; Industry Terms: Not Available to Industry
How to cite: pcDNA3.2 mir-1-1 reporter mir40-5 was a gift from David Bartel (Addgene plasmid # 46700 ; http://n2t.net/addgene:46700 ; RRID:Addgene_46700)
