[The description below was written by a language model from this plasmid's Addgene catalogue record and pLannotate feature annotations shown in this document.]
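Description:
pcDNA3.2 mir-1-1 reporter mir40-5 is a mammalian expression plasmid built for studying primary microRNA processing. It derives from a Gateway destination vector, pcDNA3.2 V5-DEST, that had already been modified to carry a human mir-1-1 hairpin. It is maintained in E. coli as a high-copy plasmid through a ColE1/pUC-type origin with ampicillin selection (AmpR under its own bla promoter). An f1 origin is also present. For mammalian cells, an SV40 early promoter drives a neomycin phosphotransferase gene followed by the SV40 poly(A) signal, which allows G418 selection.

The payload is a single CMV enhancer/promoter-driven transcript. Between the attB1 and attB2 sites left by Gateway recombination lies the mir40-5 insert, a synthetic variant of a C. elegans pri-miRNA. The annotation software assigns this hairpin to the mir-36 family. The specific sequence changes are not given in the record, which defers to the sequence and the publication. Immediately downstream of attB2, on the same transcript, is the hsa-mir-1-1 precursor, followed by the backbone's V5 tag sequence and the HSV TK polyadenylation signal. Because the insert is a noncoding RNA, the V5 tag is a backbone remnant with no evident role. A T7 promoter upstream of attB1 could support in vitro transcription.

Placing the test hairpin and mir-1-1 on one transcript presumably lets mir-1-1 serve as a co-transcribed internal reference, so that processing of the nematode-derived hairpin in mammalian cells can be compared across variants. This fits the associated study of primary-sequence determinants of pri-miRNA recognition. The deposited full sequence is 5,984 nt, shorter than the listed 8,038 bp backbone, consistent with loss of the Gateway cassette on recombination.
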