Features (pLannotate 1.2.2; 24 found; start..end, strand, type, name):
     36..80      -  misc_feature   bom (fragment): basis of mobility region from pBR322
    235..614     +  enhancer       CMV enhancer: human cytomegalovirus immediate early enhancer
    615..818     +  promoter       CMV promoter: human cytomegalovirus (CMV) immediate early promoter
    814..847     +  LTR            5' LTR (truncated) (fragment): truncated 5' long terminal repeat (LTR) from HIV-1
    863..881     +  promoter       T7 promoter: promoter for bacteriophage T7 RNA polymerase
    911..935     +  protein_bind   attB1: mutant version of attB; recombination site for the Gateway® BP reaction BP Clonase™
    963..1062    +  ncRNA          mir-36: Accession: RF00685 - microRNA mir-36
   1100..1120    -  protein_bind   attB2: mutant version of attB; core recombination site for the Gateway® BP reaction BP Clonase™
   1199..1275    +  ncRNA          mir-1: Accession: RF00103 - mir-1 microRNA precursor family
   1474..1515    +  CDS            V5 tag: epitope tag from simian virus 5
   1599..1647    +  polyA_signal   HSV TK poly(A) signal: herpes simplex virus thymidine kinase polyadenylation signal (Cole and Stacy, 1985)
   1738..1754    -  polyA_signal   bGH poly(A) signal (fragment): bovine growth hormone polyadenylation signal
   1849..2277    +  rep_origin     f1 ori (sequence partly withheld): f1 bacteriophage origin of replication; arrow indicates direction of (+) strand synthesis
   2291..2620    +  promoter       SV40 promoter: SV40 enhancer and early promoter
   2687..3478    +  CDS            neo: KKA2_KLEPN - Also known as kan, nptII. Experimental evidence at protein level: Swiss-Prot protein existence level 1. Resistance to kanamycin, neomycin, paromomycin, ribostamycin, butirosin and gentamicin B. From Klebsiella pneumoniae.
   3504..3662    +  CDS            ble (fragment): BLE_KLEPN - Experimental evidence at protein level: Swiss-Prot protein existence level 1. Binding protein with a strong affinity to the bleomycin family of antibiotics. Binds to CL990; an antimitotic-antibiotic compound. From Klebsiella pneumoniae.
   3657..3778    +  polyA_signal   SV40 poly(A) signal: SV40 polyadenylation signal
   3851..3867    -  protein_bind   lac operator: The lac repressor binds to the lac operator to inhibit transcription in E. coli. This inhibition can be relieved by adding lactose or isopropyl-β-D-thiogalactopyranoside (IPTG). lac repressor encoded by lacI
   3875..3905    -  promoter       lac promoter: promoter for the E. coli lac operon
   3920..3941    -  protein_bind   CAP binding site: CAP binding activates transcription in the presence of cAMP. E. coli catabolite activator protein
   3954..4046    -  CDS            lacI (fragment): lac repressor; lacI; The lac repressor binds to the lac operator to inhibit transcription in E. coli. This inhibition can be relieved by adding lactose or isopropyl-β-D-thiogalactopyranoside (IPTG).
   4229..4817    -  rep_origin     ori: high-copy-number ColE1/pMB1/pBR322/pUC origin of replication
   4988..5848    -  CDS            AmpR: β-lactamase; bla; confers resistance to ampicillin, carbenicillin, and related antibiotics
   5849..5953    -  promoter       AmpR promoter: bla
>Addgene plasmid #46700 | pcDNA3.2 mir-1-1 reporter mir40-5 | depositor full sequence | sequence record 117454 | pcDNA3.2 mir-1-1 reporter mir40-5 sequence 5984 bps
GACGGATCGGGAGATCTCCCGATCCCCTATGGTCGACTCTCAGTACAATCTGCTCTGATGCCGCATAGTT
AAGCCAGTATCTGCTCCCTGCTTGTGTGTTGGAGGTCGCTGAGTAGTGCGCGAGCAAAATTTAAGCTACA
ACAAGGCAAGGCTTGACCGACAATTGCATGAAGAATCTGCTTAGGGTTAGGCGTTTTGCGCTGCTTCGCG
ATGTACGGGCCAGATATACGCGTTGACATTGATTATTGACTAGTTATTAATAGTAATCAATTACGGGGTC
ATTAGTTCATAGCCCATATATGGAGTTCCGCGTTACATAACTTACGGTAAATGGCCCGCCTGGCTGACCG
CCCAACGACCCCCGCCCATTGACGTCAATAATGACGTATGTTCCCATAGTAACGCCAATAGGGACTTTCC
ATTGACGTCAATGGGTGGACTATTTACGGTAAACTGCCCACTTGGCAGTACATCAAGTGTATCATATGCC
AAGTACGCCCCCTATTGACGTCAATGACGGTAAATGGCCCGCCTGGCATTATGCCCAGTACATGACCTTA
TGGGACTTTCCTACTTGGCAGTACATCTACGTATTAGTCATCGCTATTACCATGGTGATGCGGTTTTGGC
AGTACATCAATGGGCGTGGATAGCGGTTTGACTCACGGGGATTTCCAAGTCTCCACCCCATTGACGTCAA
TGGGAGTTTGTTTTGGCACCAAAATCAACGGGACTTTCCAAAATGTCGTAACAACTCCGCCCCATTGACG
CAAATGGGCGGTAGGCGTGTACGGTGGGAGGTCTATATAAGCAGAGCTCTCTGGCTAACTAGAGAACCCA
CTGCTTACTGGCTTATCGAAATTAATACGACTCACTATAGGGAGACCCAAGCTGGCTAGTTAAGCTATCA
ACAAGTTTGTACAAAAAAGCAGGCTGGTGTAAATCAGCTTGGCTCTGGTGTCTCCGAACCTTGTGTCCGC
ACCTCAGTGGATGTATGCCATGATGATAAGATATCAGAAATCCTATCACCGGGTGTACATCAGCTAAGGT
GCGGGTACACATGCCTTCGATATCAAGGTGAGTTATTTTTAAGTGGGCCCAGCTTTCTTGTACAAAGTGG
TTGATCTAGAGGGCCCGCAGTGGGGTCAGCTTCTACCGGGGCGGCGTCCCGGGGTCTTGGAACTGCATGC
AGACTGCCTGCTTGGGAAACATACTTCTTTATATGCCCATATGGACCTGCTAAGCTATGGAATGTAAAGA
AGTATGTATCTCAGGCCGGGACCTCTCTCGCCGCACTGAGGGGCACTCCACACCACGGGGGCCGCCGCGG
CCGACAGCCAGCCAGGCGGCTGTGGTGGGGGTGAGGCTGGGGCGGCAGGCTGCCTGGGCGTTGGTGGACG
GTCGTGTCCCCGCCAGCATTGTTCTGTCACTTTGCCTGTGTCAGCAGGTGGAAGTGCTCACCAGACATTC
GAAGGTAAGCCTATCCCTAACCCTCTCCTCGGTCTCGATTCTACGCGTACCGGTTAGTAATGAGTTTAAA
CGGGGGAGGCTAACTGAAACACGGAAGGAGACAATACCGGAAGGAACCCGCGCTATGACGGCAATAAAAA
GACAGAATAAAACGCACGGGTGTTGGGTCGTTTGTTCATAAACGCGGGGTTCGGTCCCAGGGCTGGCACT
CTGTCGATACCCCACCGAGACCCCATTGGGGCCAATACGCCCGCGTTTCTTCCTTTTCCCCACCCCACCC
CCCAAGTTCGGGTGAAGGCCCAGGGCTCGCAGCCAACGTCGGGGCGGCAGGCCCTGCCATAGCAGATCTG
CGCAGCTGGGGCTCTAGGGGGTATCCCC
[124 nt withheld, positions 1849-1972]
C
[32 nt withheld, positions 1974-2005]
CA
[57 nt withheld, positions 2008-2064]
A
[49 nt withheld, positions 2066-2114]
CCTTTGACGTTGGAGTCCACGTTCTTT
[37 nt withheld, positions 2142-2178]
ACCCTATCTCGGTCTATTCTTTTGATTTATAAGGGATTTTGGGGATTTCGGCCTATTGGTTAAAAAATGA
GCTGATTTAACAAAAATTTAACGCGAATTAATTCTGTGGAATGTGTGTCAGTTAGGGTGTGGAAAGTCCC
CAGGCTCCCCAGCAGGCAGAAGTATGCAAAGCATGCATCTCAATTAGTCAGCAACCAGGTGTGGAAAGTC
CCCAGGCTCCCCAGCAGGCAGAAGTATGCAAAGCATGCATCTCAATTAGTCAGCAACCATAGTCCCGCCC
CTAACTCCGCCCATCCCGCCCCTAACTCCGCCCAGTTCCGCCCATTCTCCGCCCCATGGCTGACTAATTT
TTTTTATTTATGCAGAGGCCGAGGCCGCCTCTGCCTCTGAGCTATTCCAGAAGTAGTGAGGAGGCTTTTT
TGGAGGCCTAGGCTTTTGCAAAAAGCTCCCGGGAGCTTGTATATCCATTTTCGGATCTGATCAAGAGACA
GGATGAGGATCGTTTCGCATGATTGAACAAGATGGATTGCACGCAGGTTCTCCGGCCGCTTGGGTGGAGA
GGCTATTCGGCTATGACTGGGCACAACAGACAATCGGCTGCTCTGATGCCGCCGTGTTCCGGCTGTCAGC
GCAGGGGCGCCCGGTTCTTTTTGTCAAGACCGACCTGTCCGGTGCCCTGAATGAACTGCAGGACGAGGCA
GCGCGGCTATCGTGGCTGGCCACGACGGGCGTTCCTTGCGCAGCTGTGCTCGACGTTGTCACTGAAGCGG
GAAGGGACTGGCTGCTATTGGGCGAAGTGCCGGGGCAGGATCTCCTGTCATCTCACCTTGCTCCTGCCGA
GAAAGTATCCATCATGGCTGATGCAATGCGGCGGCTGCATACGCTTGATCCGGCTACCTGCCCATTCGAC
CACCAAGCGAAACATCGCATCGAGCGAGCACGTACTCGGATGGAAGCCGGTCTTGTCGATCAGGATGATC
TGGACGAAGAGCATCAGGGGCTCGCGCCAGCCGAACTGTTCGCCAGGCTCAAGGCGCGCATGCCCGACGG
CGAGGATCTCGTCGTGACCCATGGCGATGCCTGCTTGCCGAATATCATGGTGGAAAATGGCCGCTTTTCT
GGATTCATCGACTGTGGCCGGCTGGGTGTGGCGGACCGCTATCAGGACATAGCGTTGGCTACCCGTGATA
TTGCTGAAGAGCTTGGCGGCGAATGGGCTGACCGCTTCCTCGTGCTTTACGGTATCGCCGCTCCCGATTC
GCAGCGCATCGCCTTCTATCGCCTTCTTGACGAGTTCTTCTGAGCGGGACTCTGGGGTTCGCGAAATGAC
CGACCAAGCGACGCCCAACCTGCCATCACGAGATTTCGATTCCACCGCCGCCTTCTATGAAAGGTTGGGC
TTCGGAATCGTTTTCCGGGACGCCGGCTGGATGATCCTCCAGCGCGGGGATCTCATGCTGGAGTTCTTCG
CCCACCCCAACTTGTTTATTGCAGCTTATAATGGTTACAAATAAAGCAATAGCATCACAAATTTCACAAA
TAAAGCATTTTTTTCACTGCATTCTAGTTGTGGTTTGTCCAAACTCATCAATGTATCTTATCATGTCTGT
ATACCGTCGACCTCTAGCTAGAGCTTGGCGTAATCATGGTCATAGCTGTTTCCTGTGTGAAATTGTTATC
CGCTCACAATTCCACACAACATACGAGCCGGAAGCATAAAGTGTAAAGCCTGGGGTGCCTAATGAGTGAG
CTAACTCACATTAATTGCGTTGCGCTCACTGCCCGCTTTCCAGTCGGGAAACCTGTCGTGCCAGCTGCAT
TAATGAATCGGCCAACGCGCGGGGAGAGGCGGTTTGCGTATTGGGCGCTCTTCCGCTTCCTCGCTCACTG
ACTCGCTGCGCTCGGTCGTTCGGCTGCGGCGAGCGGTATCAGCTCACTCAAAGGCGGTAATACGGTTATC
CACAGAATCAGGGGATAACGCAGGAAAGAACATGTGAGCAAAAGGCCAGCAAAAGGCCAGGAACCGTAAA
AAGGCCGCGTTGCTGGCGTTTTTCCATAGGCTCCGCCCCCCTGACGAGCATCACAAAAATCGACGCTCAA
GTCAGAGGTGGCGAAACCCGACAGGACTATAAAGATACCAGGCGTTTCCCCCTGGAAGCTCCCTCGTGCG
CTCTCCTGTTCCGACCCTGCCGCTTACCGGATACCTGTCCGCCTTTCTCCCTTCGGGAAGCGTGGCGCTT
TCTCAATGCTCACGCTGTAGGTATCTCAGTTCGGTGTAGGTCGTTCGCTCCAAGCTGGGCTGTGTGCACG
AACCCCCCGTTCAGCCCGACCGCTGCGCCTTATCCGGTAACTATCGTCTTGAGTCCAACCCGGTAAGACA
CGACTTATCGCCACTGGCAGCAGCCACTGGTAACAGGATTAGCAGAGCGAGGTATGTAGGCGGTGCTACA
GAGTTCTTGAAGTGGTGGCCTAACTACGGCTACACTAGAAGGACAGTATTTGGTATCTGCGCTCTGCTGA
AGCCAGTTACCTTCGGAAAAAGAGTTGGTAGCTCTTGATCCGGCAAACAAACCACCGCTGGTAGCGGTGG
TTTTTTTGTTTGCAAGCAGCAGATTACGCGCAGAAAAAAAGGATCTCAAGAAGATCCTTTGATCTTTTCT
ACGGGGTCTGACGCTCAGTGGAACGAAAACTCACGTTAAGGGATTTTGGTCATGAGATTATCAAAAAGGA
TCTTCACCTAGATCCTTTTAAATTAAAAATGAAGTTTTAAATCAATCTAAAGTATATATGAGTAAACTTG
GTCTGACAGTTACCAATGCTTAATCAGTGAGGCACCTATCTCAGCGATCTGTCTATTTCGTTCATCCATA
GTTGCCTGACTCCCCGTCGTGTAGATAACTACGATACGGGAGGGCTTACCATCTGGCCCCAGTGCTGCAA
TGATACCGCGAGACCCACGCTCACCGGCTCCAGATTTATCAGCAATAAACCAGCCAGCCGGAAGGGCCGA
GCGCAGAAGTGGTCCTGCAACTTTATCCGCCTCCATCCAGTCTATTAATTGTTGCCGGGAAGCTAGAGTA
AGTAGTTCGCCAGTTAATAGTTTGCGCAACGTTGTTGCCATTGCTACAGGCATCGTGGTGTCACGCTCGT
CGTTTGGTATGGCTTCATTCAGCTCCGGTTCCCAACGATCAAGGCGAGTTACATGATCCCCCATGTTGTG
CAAAAAAGCGGTTAGCTCCTTCGGTCCTCCGATCGTTGTCAGAAGTAAGTTGGCCGCAGTGTTATCACTC
ATGGTTATGGCAGCACTGCATAATTCTCTTACTGTCATGCCATCCGTAAGATGCTTTTCTGTGACTGGTG
AGTACTCAACCAAGTCATTCTGAGAATAGTGTATGCGGCGACCGAGTTGCTCTTGCCCGGCGTCAATACG
GGATAATACCGCGCCACATAGCAGAACTTTAAAAGTGCTCATCATTGGAAAACGTTCTTCGGGGCGAAAA
CTCTCAAGGATCTTACCGCTGTTGAGATCCAGTTCGATGTAACCCACTCGTGCACCCAACTGATCTTCAG
CATCTTTTACTTTCACCAGCGTTTCTGGGTGAGCAAAAACAGGAAGGCAAAATGCCGCAAAAAAGGGAAT
AAGGGCGACACGGAAATGTTGAATACTCATACTCTTCCTTTTTCAATATTATTGAAGCATTTATCAGGGT
TATTGTCTCATGAGCGGATACATATTTGAATGTATTTAGAAAAATAAACAAATAGGGGTTCCGCGCACAT
TTCCCCGAAAAGTGCCACCTGACGTC
