>Addgene plasmid #46700 | pcDNA3.2 mir-1-1 reporter mir40-5 | addgene partial sequence | sequence record 73971 | CMV-F 5'-CGCAAATGGGCGGTAGGCGTG-3'
ATCGAAATTAATACGACTCACTATAGGGAGACCCAAGCTGGCTAGTTAAGCTATCAACAAGTTTGTACAA
AAAAGCAGGCTGGTGTAAATCAGCTTGGCTCTGGTGTCTCCGAACCTTGTGTCCGCACCTCAGTGGATGT
ATGCCATGATGATAAGATATCAGAAATCCTATCACCGGGTGTACATCAGCTAAGGTGCGGGTACACATGC
CTTCGATATCAAGGTGAGTTATTTTTAAGTGGGCCCAGCTTTCTTGTACAAAGTGGTTGATCTAGAGGGC
CCGCAGTGGGGTCAGCTTCTACCGGGGCGGCGTCCCGGGGTCTTGGAACTGCATGCAGACTGCCTGCTTG
GGAAACATACTTCTTTATATGCCCATATGGACCTGCTAAGCTATGGAATGTAAAGAAGTATGTATCTCAG
GCCGGGACCTCTCTCGCCGCACTGAGGGGCACTCCACACCACGGGGGCCGCCGCGGCCGACAGCCAGCCA
GGCGGCTGTGGTGGGGGTGAGGCTGGGGCGGCAGGCTGCCTGGGCGTTGGTGGACGGTCGTGTCCCCGCC
AGCATTGTTCTGTCACTTTGCCTGTGTCAGCAGGTGGAAGTGCTCACCAGACATTCGAAGGTAAGCCTAT
CCCTAACCCTCTCCTCGGTCTCGATTCTACGCGTACCGGTTAGTAATGAGTTTAAACGGGGGAGGCTAAC
TGAAACACGGAAGGAGACAATACCGGAAGGAACCCGCGCTATGACGGCAATAAAAAGACAGAATAAAACG
CACGGGTGTTGGGTCGTTTGTTCATAAACGCGGGGTTCGGTCCCAGGGCTGGCACTCTGTCGATACCCCA
CCGAGACCCCATTGGGGCCAATACGCCCGCGTTTCTTCCTTTTCCCCACCCCACCCCCC
